Addgene plasmid #51877: F2RL2-bio-His
Purpose: Expresses full-length Proteinase-activated receptor 3 ectodomain in mammalian cells. C-terminal rat Cd4d3+4 tag, biotinylation sequence and His tag.
Depositing lab: Gavin Wright. Depositing organization: Wellcome Sanger Institute. Publication: A human platelet receptor protein microarray identifies FcepsilonR1alpha as an activating PEAR1 ligand. Sun Y, Vandenbriele C, Kauskot A, Verhamme P, Hoylaerts MF, Wright GJ. Mol Cell Proteomics. 2015 Feb 23. pii: mcp.M114.046946. 10.1074/mcp.M114.046946 PubMed 25713122.
Backbone
  Vector backbone: pTT3
  Backbone manufacturer: Yves Durocher, NRC
  Backbone size w/o insert (bp): 6618
  Total vector size (bp): 6932
  Modifications to backbone: Rat CD4 d3+4, enzymatic biotinylation sequence, linker and His tag (CD4d3+4-BioLHis).
  Vector type: Mammalian Expression
Growth in bacteria
  Bacterial resistance: Ampicillin, 100 μg/mL
  Growth temperature: 37°C
  Growth strain: Top10
  Copy number: High Copy
Gene/Insert
  Gene/Insert name: F2RL2 (alt name: Proteinase-activated receptor 3)
  Species: H. sapiens (human)
  Insert size (bp): 314
  Entrez Gene: F2RL2 (a.k.a. PAR-3, PAR3)
  Promoter: CMV
  Tag / fusion protein: rat CD4 d3+4 (C terminal on backbone); enzymatic biotinylation sequence (C terminal on backbone); His tag (C terminal on backbone)
  Cloning method: Restriction Enzyme; 5′ cloning site NotI (not destroyed); 3′ cloning site AscI (not destroyed)
  Sequencing primers: 5′ CMV-fwd
Resource information
  A portion of this plasmid was derived from a plasmid made by: Insert was chemically synthesised.
Terms and licenses: Academic/Nonprofit Terms; Industry Terms: Not Available to Industry
Depositor comments: Article ref 98
How to cite: F2RL2-bio-His was a gift from Gavin Wright (Addgene plasmid # 51877 ; http://n2t.net/addgene:51877 ; RRID:Addgene_51877)
