[The description below was written by a language model from this plasmid's Addgene catalogue record and pLannotate feature annotations shown in this document.]
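Description:
F2RL2-bio-His is a mammalian expression plasmid built on the pTT3 backbone for producing the extracellular region of human proteinase-activated receptor 3 (F2RL2, PAR3) as a soluble, secreted, tagged protein. It is propagated in E. coli through a high-copy ColE1/pUC-type origin with ampicillin selection (β-lactamase under its own promoter). The backbone also carries a fragment of the Epstein-Barr virus oriP, which supports episomal maintenance in cells that express EBNA1, a typical feature of vectors designed for high-yield transient transfection. Remnants of lac regulatory elements are annotated but appear to be backbone carry-over.

Expression is driven by the CMV immediate-early enhancer and promoter, followed by adenovirus-derived leader and intron sequences. One of these is picked up by the annotation software as a reverse-strand fragment of the adenoviral terminal protein gene, so it is probably not an expressed coding sequence. Transcripts terminate at a rabbit β-globin polyadenylation signal. The chemically synthesised insert of about 314 bp sits between retained NotI and AscI sites. An annotated fragment of a mouse immunoglobulin heavy-chain signal sequence lies just upstream of the F2RL2 segment, though the record does not say explicitly which leader directs secretion.

The ectodomain is fused at its C terminus to rat CD4 domains 3 and 4, an enzymatic biotinylation sequence, a linker and a His tag. Only the Cd4 portion of this tag is annotated in the feature table, where it spans the sequence origin. The CD4 module serves as a common antibody-recognisable tag. The biotinylation sequence allows capture on streptavidin-coated surfaces, and the His tag allows metal-affinity purification. The construct was deposited with work that used a protein microarray of human platelet receptors to screen for extracellular receptor–ligand interactions.
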