Features (pLannotate 1.2.2; 19 found; start..end, strand, type, name):
    713..768     +  polyA_signal   β-globin poly(A) signal: rabbit β-globin polyadenylation signal (Gil and Proudfoot, 1987)
   1282..2963    -  rep_origin     oriP (fragment): Epstein-Barr virus oriP replication origin (Yates et al., 2000)
   3090..3194    +  promoter       AmpR promoter: bla
   3195..4055    +  CDS            AmpR: β-lactamase; bla; confers resistance to ampicillin, carbenicillin, and related antibiotics
   4226..4814    +  rep_origin     ori: high-copy-number ColE1/pMB1/pBR322/pUC origin of replication
   4997..5089    +  CDS            lacI (fragment): lac repressor; lacI; The lac repressor binds to the lac operator to inhibit transcription in E. coli. This inhibition can be relieved by adding lactose or isopropyl-β-D-thiogalactopyranoside (IPTG).
   5102..5123    +  protein_bind   CAP binding site: CAP binding activates transcription in the presence of cAMP. E. coli catabolite activator protein
   5138..5168    +  promoter       lac promoter: promoter for the E. coli lac operon
   5176..5192    +  protein_bind   lac operator: The lac repressor binds to the lac operator to inhibit transcription in E. coli. This inhibition can be relieved by adding lactose or isopropyl-β-D-thiogalactopyranoside (IPTG). lac repressor encoded by lacI
   5262..5278    +  promoter       tet promoter (fragment): E. coli promoter for tetracycline efflux protein gene
   5288..5313    -  CDS            bla(M) (fragment): β-lactamase lacking the signal sequence; bla(M); allows cytosolic expression of β-lactamase
   5487..5866    +  enhancer       CMV enhancer: human cytomegalovirus immediate early enhancer
   5868..6067    +  promoter       CMV promoter: human cytomegalovirus (CMV) immediate early promoter
   6135..6173    +  misc_feature   Ad SA (fragment): adenovirus major late transcript splice acceptor (Friedrich and Soriano, 1991)
   6206..6415    -  CDS            PTP (fragment): TERM_ADE02 - Experimental evidence at protein level: Swiss-Prot protein existence level 1. Protein covalently bound to the viral DNA that acts as a primer for viral genomic replication by DNA strand displacement. Assembles on the viral origin of replication in an initiation complex with viral polymerase, DBP, host NFIA and host POU2F1/OCT1. During initiation, the polymerase covalently couples the first dCTP with Ser- 580 of pTP. The terminal protein stimulates the template activity over 20 fold compared to protein-free templates. Neo-synthesized viral genomes are linked to two preterminal prot
   6446..6535    +  intron         chimeric intron (fragment): chimera between introns from adenovirus and immunoglobulin heavy chain genes
   6554..6600    +  CDS            IgH signal sequence (fragment): signal sequence from the mouse immunoglobulin heavy chain variable region
   6631..6924    +  CDS            F2RL2 (fragment): PAR3_HUMAN - Also known as PAR3. Experimental evidence at protein level: Swiss-Prot protein existence level 1. Receptor for activated thrombin coupled to G proteins that stimulate phosphoinositide hydrolysis. From Homo sapiens (Human).
   6901..553     +  CDS            Cd4 (fragment) (across the origin): CD4_RAT - Experimental evidence at protein level: Swiss-Prot protein existence level 1. Integral membrane glycoprotein that plays an essential role in the immune response and serves multiple functions in responses against both external and internal offenses. In T-cells, functions primarily as a coreceptor for MHC class II molecule:peptide complex. The antigens presented by class II peptides are derived from extracellular proteins while class I peptides are derived from cytosolic proteins. Interacts simultaneously with the T-cell receptor (TCR) and the MHC class II presented by antigen presenti
>Addgene plasmid #51877 | F2RL2-bio-His | depositor full sequence | sequence record 79839 | F2RL2-bio-His sequence 6932 bps
GTCGACCTCCATCACGGCCTATAAGAGTGAGGGGGAGTCAGCGGAGTTCTCCTTCCCACTCAACCTTGGA
GAGGAAAGCCTGCAGGGAGAGTTGAGATGGAAGGCAGAGAAGGCTCCTTCTTCCCAGTCCTGGATCACCT
TCTCCCTAAAGAACCAAAAGGTGTCTGTGCAGAAGTCTACTAGCAACCCCAAGTTCCAGCTGTCCGAAAC
GCTCCCACTCACCCTTCAGATACCCCAGGTCTCCCTTCAGTTTGCTGGTTCTGGCAACCTGACCCTGACT
CTGGACAGAGGGATACTGTATCAGGAAGTGAACCTGGTGGTGATGAAAGTGACTCAGCCCGACAGCAACA
CTTTGACCTGTGAGGTGATGGGACCCACCTCACCCAAGATGAGACTGATCTTGAAGCAGGAGAATCAGGA
GGCCAGGGTCTCCAGGCAGGAGAAAGTGATTCAAGTGCAGGCCCCTGAAGCAGGGGTGTGGCAATGTCTA
CTGAGTGAAGGTGAAGAGGTCAAGATGGACTCCAAGATCCAGGTTTTATCCAAAGGGTTGAATTCCGGCA
GCCTGCACCACATCCTGGACGCCCAGAAGATGCTGTGGAACCACAGGGACAGGAACCTGCCTCCTCTGGC
CCCTCTGGGCCCCCACCACCATCACCACCATTGAGTCTAGACACGTGATTAATTAAGGATCCCCCGACCT
CGACCTCTGGCTAATAAAGGAAATTTATTTTCATTGCAATAGTGTGTTGGAATTTTTTGTGTCTCTCACT
CGGAAGGACATATGGGAGGGCAAATCATTTGGTCGAGATCCCTCGGAGATCTCTAGCTAGAGGATCGATC
CCCGCCCCGGACGAACTAAACCTGACTACGACATCTCTGCCCCTTCTTCGCGGGGCAGTGCATGTAATCC
CTTCAGTTGGTTGGTACAACTTGCCAACTGGGCCCTGTTCCACATGTGACACGGGGGGGGACCAAACACA
AAGGGGTTCTCTGACTGTAGTTGACATCCTTATAAATGGATGTGCACATTTGCCAACACTGAGTGGCTTT
CATCCTGGAGCAGACTTTGCAGTCTGTGGACTGCAACACAACATTGCCTTTATGTGTAACTCTTGGCTGA
AGCTCTTACACCAATGCTGGGGGACATGTACCTCCCAGGGGCCCAGGAAGACTACGGGAGGCTACACCAA
CGTCAATCAGAGGGGCCTGTGTAGCTACCGATAAGCGGACCCTCAAGAGGGCATTAGCAATAGTGTTTAT
AAGGCCCCCTTGTTAACCCTAAACGGGTAGCATATGCTTCCCGGGTAGTAGTATATACTATCCAGACTAA
CCCTAATTCAATAGCATATGTTACCCAACGGGAAGCATATGCTATCGAATTAGGGTTAGTAAAAGGGTCC
TAAGGAACAGCGATATCTCCCACCCCATGAGCTGTCACGGTTTTATTTACATGGGGTCAGGATTCCACGA
GGGTAGTGAACCATTTTAGTCACAAGGGCAGTGGCTGAAGATCAAGGAGCGGGCAGTGAACTCTCCTGAA
TCTTCGCCTGCTTCTTCATTCTCCTTCGTTTAGCTAATAGAATAACTGCTGAGTTGTGAACAGTAAGGTG
TATGTGAGGTGCTCGAAAACAAGGTTTCAGGTGACGCCCCCAGAATAAAATTTGGACGGGGGGTTCAGTG
GTGGCATTGTGCTATGACACCAATATAACCCTCACAAACCCCTTGGGCAATAAATACTAGTGTAGGAATG
AAACATTCTGAATATCTTTAACAATAGAAATCCATGGGGTGGGGACAAGCCGTAAAGACTGGATGTCCAT
CTCACACGAATTTATGGCTATGGGCAACACATAATCCTAGTGCAATATGATACTGGGGTTATTAAGATGT
GTCCCAGGCAGGGACCAAGACAGGTGAACCATGTTGTTACACTCTATTTGTAACAAGGGGAAAGAGAGTG
GACGCCGACAGCAGCGGACTCCACTGGTTGTCTCTAACACCCCCGAAAATTAAACGGGGCTCCACGCCAA
TGGGGCCCATAAACAAAGACAAGTGGCCACTCTTTTTTTTGAAATTGTGGAGTGGGGGCACGCGTCAGCC
CCCACACGCCGCCCTGCGGTTTTGGACTGTAAAATAAGGGTGTAATAACTTGGCTGATTGTAACCCCGCT
AACCACTGCGGTCAAACCACTTGCCCACAAAACCACTAATGGCACCCCGGGGAATACCTGCATAAGTAGG
TGGGCGGGCCAAGATAGGGGCGCGATTGCTGCGATCTGGAGGACAAATTACACACACTTGCGCCTGAGCG
CCAAGCACAGGGTTGTTGGTCCTCATATTCACGAGGTCGCTGAGAGCACGGTGGGCTAATGTTGCCATGG
GTAGCATATACTACCCAAATATCTGGATAGCATATGCTATCCTAATCTATATCTGGGTAGCATAGGCTAT
CCTAATCTATATCTGGGTAGCATATGCTATCCTAATCTATATCTGGGTAGTATATGCTATCCTAATTTAT
ATCTGGGTAGCATAGGCTATCCTAATCTATATCTGGGTAGCATATGCTATCCTAATCTATATCTGGGTAG
TATATGCTATCCTAATCTGTATCCGGGTAGCATATGCTATCCTAATAGAGATTAGGGTAGTATATGCTAT
CCTAATTTATATCTGGGTAGCATATACTACCCAAATATCTGGATAGCATATGCTATCCTAATCTATATCT
GGGTAGCATATGCTATCCTAATCTATATCTGGGTAGCATAGGCTATCCTAATCTATATCTGGGTAGCATA
TGCTATCCTAATCTATATCTGGGTAGTATATGCTATCCTAATTTATATCTGGGTAGCATAGGCTATCCTA
ATCTATATCTGGGTAGCATATGCTATCCTAATCTATATCTGGGTAGTATATGCTATCCTAATCTGTATCC
GGGTAGCATATGCTATCCTCATGATAAGCTGTCAAACATGAGAATTTTCTTGAAGACGAAAGGGCCTCGT
GATACGCCTATTTTTATAGGTTAATGTCATGATAATAATGGTTTCTTAGACGTCAGGTGGCACTTTTCGG
GGAAATGTGCGCGGAACCCCTATTTGTTTATTTTTCTAAATACATTCAAATATGTATCCGCTCATGAGAC
AATAACCCTGATAAATGCTTCAATAATATTGAAAAAGGAAGAGTATGAGTATTCAACATTTCCGTGTCGC
CCTTATTCCCTTTTTTGCGGCATTTTGCCTTCCTGTTTTTGCTCACCCAGAAACGCTGGTGAAAGTAAAA
GATGCTGAAGATCAGTTGGGTGCACGAGTGGGTTACATCGAACTGGATCTCAACAGCGGTAAGATCCTTG
AGAGTTTTCGCCCCGAAGAACGTTTTCCAATGATGAGCACTTTTAAAGTTCTGCTATGTGGCGCGGTATT
ATCCCGTGTTGACGCCGGGCAAGAGCAACTCGGTCGCCGCATACACTATTCTCAGAATGACTTGGTTGAG
TACTCACCAGTCACAGAAAAGCATCTTACGGATGGCATGACAGTAAGAGAATTATGCAGTGCTGCCATAA
CCATGAGTGATAACACTGCGGCCAACTTACTTCTGACAACGATCGGAGGACCGAAGGAGCTAACCGCTTT
TTTGCACAACATGGGGGATCATGTAACTCGCCTTGATCGTTGGGAACCGGAGCTGAATGAAGCCATACCA
AACGACGAGCGTGACACCACGATGCCTGCAGCAATGGCAACAACGTTGCGCAAACTATTAACTGGCGAAC
TACTTACTCTAGCTTCCCGGCAACAATTAATAGACTGGATGGAGGCGGATAAAGTTGCAGGACCACTTCT
GCGCTCGGCCCTTCCGGCTGGCTGGTTTATTGCTGATAAATCTGGAGCCGGTGAGCGTGGGTCTCGCGGT
ATCATTGCAGCACTGGGGCCAGATGGTAAGCCCTCCCGTATCGTAGTTATCTACACGACGGGGAGTCAGG
CAACTATGGATGAACGAAATAGACAGATCGCTGAGATAGGTGCCTCACTGATTAAGCATTGGTAACTGTC
AGACCAAGTTTACTCATATATACTTTAGATTGATTTAAAACTTCATTTTTAATTTAAAAGGATCTAGGTG
AAGATCCTTTTTGATAATCTCATGACCAAAATCCCTTAACGTGAGTTTTCGTTCCACTGAGCGTCAGACC
CCGTAGAAAAGATCAAAGGATCTTCTTGAGATCCTTTTTTTCTGCGCGTAATCTGCTGCTTGCAAACAAA
AAAACCACCGCTACCAGCGGTGGTTTGTTTGCCGGATCAAGAGCTACCAACTCTTTTTCCGAAGGTAACT
GGCTTCAGCAGAGCGCAGATACCAAATACTGTTCTTCTAGTGTAGCCGTAGTTAGGCCACCACTTCAAGA
ACTCTGTAGCACCGCCTACATACCTCGCTCTGCTAATCCTGTTACCAGTGGCTGCTGCCAGTGGCGATAA
GTCGTGTCTTACCGGGTTGGACTCAAGACGATAGTTACCGGATAAGGCGCAGCGGTCGGGCTGAACGGGG
GGTTCGTGCACACAGCCCAGCTTGGAGCGAACGACCTACACCGAACTGAGATACCTACAGCGTGAGCTAT
GAGAAAGCGCCACGCTTCCCGAAGGGAGAAAGGCGGACAGGTATCCGGTAAGCGGCAGGGTCGGAACAGG
AGAGCGCACGAGGGAGCTTCCAGGGGGAAACGCCTGGTATCTTTATAGTCCTGTCGGGTTTCGCCACCTC
TGACTTGAGCGTCGATTTTTGTGATGCTCGTCAGGGGGGCGGAGCCTATGGAAAAACGCCAGCAACGCGG
CCTTTTTACGGTTCCTGGCCTTTTGCTGGCCTTTTGCTCACATGTTCTTTCCTGCGTTATCCCCTGATTC
TGTGGATAACCGTATTACCGCCTTTGAGTGAGCTGATACCGCTCGCCGCAGCCGAACGACCGAGCGCAGC
GAGTCAGTGAGCGAGGAAGCGGAAGAGCGCCCAATACGCAAACCGCCTCTCCCCGCGCGTTGGCCGATTC
ATTAATGCAGCTGGCACGACAGGTTTCCCGACTGGAAAGCGGGCAGTGAGCGCAACGCAATTAATGTGAG
TTAGCTCACTCATTAGGCACCCCAGGCTTTACACTTTATGCTTCCGGCTCGTATGTTGTGTGGAATTGTG
AGCGGATAACAATTTCACACAGGAAACAGCTATGACCATGATTACGCCAAGCTCTAGCTAGAGGTCGACC
AATTCTCATGTTTGACAGCTTATCATCGCAGATCCGGGCAACGTTGTTGCCATTGCTGCAGGCGCAGAAC
TGGTAGGTATGGAAGATCTATACATTGAATCAATATTGGCAATTAGCCATATTAGTCATTGGTTATATAG
CATAAATCAATATTGGCTATTGGCCATTGCATACGTTGTATCTATATCATAATATGTACATTTATATTGG
CTCATGTCCAATATGACCGCCATGTTGACATTGATTATTGACTAGTTATTAATAGTAATCAATTACGGGG
TCATTAGTTCATAGCCCATATATGGAGTTCCGCGTTACATAACTTACGGTAAATGGCCCGCCTGGCTGAC
CGCCCAACGACCCCCGCCCATTGACGTCAATAATGACGTATGTTCCCATAGTAACGCCAATAGGGACTTT
CCATTGACGTCAATGGGTGGAGTATTTACGGTAAACTGCCCACTTGGCAGTACATCAAGTGTATCATATG
CCAAGTCCGCCCCCTATTGACGTCAATGACGGTAAATGGCCCGCCTGGCATTATGCCCAGTACATGACCT
TACGGGACTTTCCTACTTGGCAGTACATCTACGTATTAGTCATCGCTATTACCATGGTGATGCGGTTTTG
GCAGTACACCAATGGGCGTGGATAGCGGTTTGACTCACGGGGATTTCCAAGTCTCCACCCCATTGACGTC
AATGGGAGTTTGTTTTGGCACCAAAATCAACGGGACTTTCCAAAATGTCGTAATAACCCCGCCCCGTTGA
CGCAAATGGGCGGTAGGCGTGTACGGTGGGAGGTCTATATAAGCAGAGCTCGTTTAGTGAACCGTCAGAT
CCTCACTCTCTTCCGCATCGCTGTCTGCGAGGGCCAGCTGTTGGGCTCGCGGTTGAGGACAAACTCTTCG
CGGTCTTTCCAGTACTCTTGGATCGGAAACCCGTCGGCCTCCGAACGGTACTCCGCCACCGAGGGACCTG
AGCGAGTCCGCATCGACCGGATCGGAAAACCTCTCGAGAAAGGCGTCTAACCAGTCACAGTCGCAAGGTA
GGCTGAGCACCGTGGCGGGCGGCAGCGGGTGGCGGTCGGGGTTGTTTCTGGCGGAGGTGCTGCTGATGAT
GTAATTAAAGTAGGCGGTCTTGAGACGGCGGATGGTCGAGGTGAGGTGTGGCAGGCTTGAGATCCAGCTG
TTGGGGTGAGTACTCCCTCTCAAAAGCGGGCATTACTTCTGCGCTAAGATTGTCAGTTTCCAAAAACGAG
GAGGATTTGATATTCACCTGGCCCGATCTGGCCATACACTTGAGTGACAATGACATCCACTTTGCCTTTC
TCTCCACAGGTGTCCACTCCCAGGTCCAAGTTTAAACTGCGGCCGCCACCATGGTCGCCCTGATCTTTGC
CGCCGCTGGCCTGCTGCTGCTCCTGCCCACCTTCTGCCAGAGCGGCATGGAAAACGACACCAACAACCTG
GCCAAGCCCACCCTGCCCATCAAGACCTTCAGAGGCGCCCCTCCCAACAGCTTCGAGGAATTCCCCTTCA
GCGCCCTGGAAGGCTGGACCGGCGCCACCATCACCGTGAAGATCAAGTGCCCCGAGGAAAGCGCCAGCCA
TCTGCACGTGAAGAATGCCACCATGGGCTACCTGACCAGCAGCCTGAGCACCAAGCTGATCCCCGGCGCG
CC
