>Addgene plasmid #51877 | F2RL2-bio-His | addgene partial sequence | sequence record 94626 | pMT2-F 5'-TTGCCTTTCTCTCCACAGGT-3'
ACTGCGGCCGCCACCATGGTCGCCCTGATCTTTGCCGCCGCTGGCCTGCTGCTGCTCCTGCCCACCTTCT
GCCAGAGCGGCATGGAAAACGACACCAACAACCTGGCCAAGCCCACCCTGCCCATCAAGACCTTCAGAGG
CGCCCCTCCCAACAGCTTCGAGGAATTCCCCTTCAGCGCCCTGGAAGGCTGGACCGGCGCCACCATCACC
GTGAAGATCAAGTGCCCCGAGGAAAGCGCCAGCCATCTGCACGTGAAGAATGCCACCATGGGCTACCTGA
CCAGCAGCCTGAGCACCAAGCTGATCCCCGGCGCGCCGTCGACCTCCATCACGGCCTATAAGAGTGAGGG
GGAGTCAGCGGAGTTCTCCTTCCCACTCAACCTTGGAGAGGAAAGCCTGCAGGGAGAGTTGAGATGGAAG
GCAGAGAAGGCTCCTTCTTCCCAGTCCTGGATCACCTTCTCCCTAAAGAACCAAAAGGTGTCTGTGCAGA
AGTCTACTAGCAACCCCAAGTTCCAGCTGTCCGAAACGCTCCCACTCACCCTTCAGATACCCCAGGTCTC
CCTTCAGTTTGCTGGTTCTGGCAACCTGACCCTGACTCTGGACAGAGGGATACTGTATCAGGAAGTGAAC
CTGGTGGTGATGAAAGTGACTCAGCCCGACAGCAACACTTTGACCTGTGAGGTGATGGGACCCACCTCAC
CCAAGATGAGACTGATCTTGAAGCAGGAGAATCAGGAGGCCAGGGTCTCCAGGCAGGAGAAAGTGATTCA
AGTGCAGGCCCCTGAAGCAGGGGTGTGGCAATGTCTACTGAGTGAAGGTGAA
