>Addgene plasmid #51877 | F2RL2-bio-His | addgene partial sequence | sequence record 94835 | rb_glob_PA_term-R 5'-CCCATATGTCCTTCCGAGTG-3'
ATAAATTTCCTTTATTAGCCAGAGGTCGAGGTCGGGGGATCCTTAATTAATCACGTGTCTAGACTCAATG
GTGGTGATGGTGGTGGGGGCCCAGAGGGGCCAGAGGAGGCAGGTTCCTGTCCCTGTGGTTCCACAGCATC
TTCTGGGCGTCCAGGATGTGGTGCAGGCTGCCGGAATTCAACCCTTTGGATAAAACCTGGATCTTGGAGT
CCATCTTGACCTCTTCACCTTCACTCAGTAGACATTGCCACACCCCTGCTTCAGGGGCCTGCACTTGAAT
CACTTTCTCCTGCCTGGAGACCCTGGCCTCCTGATTCTCCTGCTTCAAGATCAGTCTCATCTTGGGTGAG
GTGGGTCCCATCACCTCACAGGTCAAAGTGTTGCTGTCGGGCTGAGTCACTTTCATCACCACCAGGTTCA
CTTCCTGATACAGTATCCCTCTGTCCAGAGTCAGGGTCAGGTTGCCAGAACCAGCAAACTGAAGGGAGAC
CTGGGGTATCTGAAGGGTGAGTGGGAGCGTTTCGGACAGCTGGAACTTGGGGTTGCTAGTAGACTTCTGC
ACAGACACCTTTTGGTTCTTTAGGGAGAAGGTGATCCAGGACTGGGAAGAAGGAGCCTTCTCTGCCTTCC
ATCTCAACTCTCC
